Addgene plasmid #108377: pcDNA5/FRT/TO-TPI_WT-xrRNA-4H
Purpose: FRT integration of wild type TPI reporter; enables detection of 5'-3' decay intermediates (xrFrag) and allows detection via northern blot (4H binding sites)
Depositing lab: Niels Gehring. Depositing organization: Universitaet zu Koeln. Publication: Interrogating the degradation pathways of unstable mRNAs with XRN1-resistant sequences. Boehm V, Gerbracht JV, Marx MC, Gehring NH. Nat Commun. 2016 Dec 5;7:13691. doi: 10.1038/ncomms13691. PubMed 27917860.
Backbone
  Vector backbone: pcDNA5/FRT/TO
  Backbone manufacturer: Thermo Fisher Scientific
  Vector type: Mammalian Expression
  Selectable markers: Hygromycin
Growth in bacteria
  Bacterial resistance: Ampicillin, 100 μg/mL
  Growth temperature: 37°C
  Growth strain: DH5alpha
  Copy number: High Copy
Gene/Insert
  Gene/Insert name: Wild type TPI reporter with MVE xrRNA and 4H probe binding sites
  Species: H. sapiens (human)
  Entrez Gene: TPI1 (a.k.a. HEL-S-49, TIM, TPI, TPID)
  Promoter: CMV
  Cloning method: Restriction Enzyme; 5′ cloning site NheI (unknown if destroyed); 3′ cloning site NotI (unknown if destroyed)
  Sequencing primers: 5′ CGCAAATGGGCGGTAGGCGTG; 3′ TAGAAGGCACAGTCGAGG
Terms and licenses: Academic/Nonprofit Terms; Industry Terms: Not Available to Industry
Depositor comments: Please see depositor's genbank file in Supplemental Documents for full annotation of the plasmid
How to cite: pcDNA5/FRT/TO-TPI_WT-xrRNA-4H was a gift from Niels Gehring (Addgene plasmid # 108377 ; http://n2t.net/addgene:108377 ; RRID:Addgene_108377)
