[The description below was written by a language model from this plasmid's Addgene catalogue record and pLannotate feature annotations shown in this document.]
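Description:
pcDNA5/FRT/TO-TPI_WT-xrRNA-4H is a mammalian expression plasmid built on the pcDNA5/FRT/TO backbone and designed for FLP recombinase-mediated, single-site integration into host cell lines that carry a genomic FRT target. In bacteria it is maintained at high copy through a ColE1/pUC-type origin and selected with ampicillin (AmpR under its own bla promoter). The backbone carries an FRT site placed directly upstream of a hygromycin resistance coding sequence followed by an SV40 poly(A) signal. No intact promoter is annotated in front of HygR, which fits the usual design in which hygromycin resistance is gained only after correct recombination into the genomic FRT locus.

The payload is a wild-type human triosephosphate isomerase (TPI1) reporter mRNA driven by the CMV enhancer/promoter. Short tet operator-like matches immediately downstream of the promoter reflect the tetracycline-regulated "TO" arrangement, which allows inducible expression in cells that supply Tet repressor. TPI appears in the feature table as several separated coding fragments, suggesting a minigene that retains introns, although the record does not say so explicitly. Downstream of the TPI sequence lies a flavivirus exoribonuclease-resistant RNA element (xrRNA, described as derived from MVE), followed by four repeated β-globin-derived segments that correspond to the 4H probe binding sites, and then the bGH polyadenylation signal. The small mVenus, ble and lacI fragment hits are probably annotation artefacts.

The xrRNA stalls XRN1 during 5'-3' degradation, so a stable decay intermediate (xrFrag) accumulates. This intermediate retains the 4H sites and can be detected alongside the full-length transcript by northern blot. The wild-type version presumably serves as the reference reporter in studies of mRNA degradation pathways.
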