Features (pLannotate 1.2.2; 36 found; start..end, strand, type, name):
      4..383     +  enhancer       CMV enhancer: human cytomegalovirus immediate early enhancer
    384..587     +  promoter       CMV promoter: human cytomegalovirus (CMV) immediate early promoter
    589..608     +  promoter       PLtetO-1 promoter (fragment): modified phage lambda PL promoter with tet operator sites (Lutz and Bujard, 1997)
    610..629     +  promoter       PLtetO-1 promoter (fragment): modified phage lambda PL promoter with tet operator sites (Lutz and Bujard, 1997)
    637..670     +  promoter       TRE3GV promoter (fragment): 3rd-generation Tet-responsive promoter that can be activated by binding of Tet-On® 3G, optimized for retroviral and lentiviral vectors
    776..889     +  CDS            TPI1 (fragment): TPIS_HUMAN - Also known as TPI. Experimental evidence at protein level: Swiss-Prot protein existence level 1. It is also responsible for the non-negligible production of methylglyoxal a reactive cytotoxic side-product that modifies and can alter proteins, DNA and lipids. From Homo sapiens (Human).
   1798..2154    +  CDS            Tpi1 (fragment): TPIS_MOUSE - Also known as Tpi. Experimental evidence at protein level: Swiss-Prot protein existence level 1. It is also responsible for the non-negligible production of methylglyoxal a reactive cytotoxic side-product that modifies and can alter proteins, DNA and lipids. From Mus musculus (Mouse).
   2208..2732    +  CDS            TPI1 (fragment): TPIS_HUMAN - Also known as TPI. Experimental evidence at protein level: Swiss-Prot protein existence level 1. It is also responsible for the non-negligible production of methylglyoxal a reactive cytotoxic side-product that modifies and can alter proteins, DNA and lipids. From Homo sapiens (Human).
   3008..3097    +  CDS            TPI1 (fragment): TPIS_HUMAN - Also known as TPI. Experimental evidence at protein level: Swiss-Prot protein existence level 1. It is also responsible for the non-negligible production of methylglyoxal a reactive cytotoxic side-product that modifies and can alter proteins, DNA and lipids. From Homo sapiens (Human).
   3226..3339    +  CDS            TPI1 (fragment): TPIS_HUMAN - Also known as TPI. Experimental evidence at protein level: Swiss-Prot protein existence level 1. It is also responsible for the non-negligible production of methylglyoxal a reactive cytotoxic side-product that modifies and can alter proteins, DNA and lipids. From Homo sapiens (Human).
   3388..3435    +  CDS            VN155(I152L) (fragment): improved N-terminal fragment of mVenus for use in bimolecular fluorescence complementation (BiFC) (Kodama and Hu, 2010)
   3442..3520    +  ncRNA          Flavi xrRNA: Accession: RF03547 - General Flavivirus exoribonuclease-resistant RNA element
   3602..3670    +  ncRNA          Flavivirus SLIV (fragment): Accession: RF01415 - Flavivirus 3'UTR stem loop IV
   3666..3755    +  CDS            HBB_OTOBE (fragment): Experimental evidence at protein level: Swiss-Prot protein existence level 1. Involved in oxygen transport from the lung to the various peripheral tissues. From Otospermophilus beecheyi (California ground squirrel) (Spermophilus beecheyi).
   3759..3782    +  polyA_signal   β-globin poly(A) (fragment): human β-globin polyadenylation signal
   3790..3861    +  CDS            HBB (fragment): HBB_PONPY - Experimental evidence at transcript level: Swiss-Prot protein existence level 2. Involved in oxygen transport from the lung to the various peripheral tissues. From Pongo pygmaeus (Bornean orangutan).
   3865..3888    +  polyA_signal   β-globin poly(A) (fragment): human β-globin polyadenylation signal
   3896..3967    +  CDS            HBB (fragment): HBB_PONPY - Experimental evidence at transcript level: Swiss-Prot protein existence level 2. Involved in oxygen transport from the lung to the various peripheral tissues. From Pongo pygmaeus (Bornean orangutan).
   3971..3994    +  polyA_signal   β-globin poly(A) (fragment): human β-globin polyadenylation signal
   4002..4073    +  CDS            HBB (fragment): HBB_PONPY - Experimental evidence at transcript level: Swiss-Prot protein existence level 2. Involved in oxygen transport from the lung to the various peripheral tissues. From Pongo pygmaeus (Bornean orangutan).
   4077..4100    +  polyA_signal   β-globin poly(A) (fragment): human β-globin polyadenylation signal
   4153..4377    +  polyA_signal   bGH poly(A) signal: bovine growth hormone polyadenylation signal
   4381..4402    +  promoter       SV40 promoter (fragment): SV40 enhancer and early promoter
   4423..4656    +  rep_origin     f1 ori (fragment) (sequence partly withheld): f1 bacteriophage origin of replication; arrow indicates direction of (+) strand synthesis
   4661..4708    +  protein_bind   FRT: FLP-mediated recombination occurs in the 8-bp core sequence TCTAGAAA (Turan and Bode, 2011). FLP recombinase from the Saccharomyces cerevisiae 2μ plasmid
   4716..5738    +  CDS            HygR: aminoglycoside phosphotransferase from E. coli; aph(4)-Ia; confers resistance to hygromycin
   5748..5873    +  CDS            ble (fragment): BLE_KLEPN - Experimental evidence at protein level: Swiss-Prot protein existence level 1. Binding protein with a strong affinity to the bleomycin family of antibiotics. Binds to CL990; an antimitotic-antibiotic compound. From Klebsiella pneumoniae.
   5868..5989    +  polyA_signal   SV40 poly(A) signal: SV40 polyadenylation signal
   6062..6078    -  protein_bind   lac operator: The lac repressor binds to the lac operator to inhibit transcription in E. coli. This inhibition can be relieved by adding lactose or isopropyl-β-D-thiogalactopyranoside (IPTG). lac repressor encoded by lacI
   6086..6116    -  promoter       lac promoter: promoter for the E. coli lac operon
   6131..6152    -  protein_bind   CAP binding site: CAP binding activates transcription in the presence of cAMP. E. coli catabolite activator protein
   6165..6257    -  CDS            lacI (fragment): lac repressor; lacI; The lac repressor binds to the lac operator to inhibit transcription in E. coli. This inhibition can be relieved by adding lactose or isopropyl-β-D-thiogalactopyranoside (IPTG).
   6440..7028    -  rep_origin     ori: high-copy-number ColE1/pMB1/pBR322/pUC origin of replication
   7199..8059    -  CDS            AmpR: β-lactamase; bla; confers resistance to ampicillin, carbenicillin, and related antibiotics
   8060..8164    -  promoter       AmpR promoter: bla
   8223..8275    -  misc_feature   bom (fragment): basis of mobility region from pBR322
>Addgene plasmid #108377 | pcDNA5/FRT/TO-TPI_WT-xrRNA-4H | addgene full sequence | sequence record 209424 | Addgene NGS Result
GTTGACATTGATTATTGACTAGTTATTAATAGTAATCAATTACGGGGTCATTAGTTCATAGCCCATATAT
GGAGTTCCGCGTTACATAACTTACGGTAAATGGCCCGCCTGGCTGACCGCCCAACGACCCCCGCCCATTG
ACGTCAATAATGACGTATGTTCCCATAGTAACGCCAATAGGGACTTTCCATTGACGTCAATGGGTGGAGT
ATTTACGGTAAACTGCCCACTTGGCAGTACATCAAGTGTATCATATGCCAAGTACGCCCCCTATTGACGT
CAATGACGGTAAATGGCCCGCCTGGCATTATGCCCAGTACATGACCTTATGGGACTTTCCTACTTGGCAG
TACATCTACGTATTAGTCATCGCTATTACCATGGTGATGCGGTTTTGGCAGTACATCAATGGGCGTGGAT
AGCGGTTTGACTCACGGGGATTTCCAAGTCTCCACCCCATTGACGTCAATGGGAGTTTGTTTTGGCACCA
AAATCAACGGGACTTTCCAAAATGTCGTAACAACTCCGCCCCATTGACGCAAATGGGCGGTAGGCGTGTA
CGGTGGGAGGTCTATATAAGCAGAGCTCTCCCTATCAGTGATAGAGATCTCCCTATCAGTGATAGAGATC
GTCGACGAGCTCGTTTAGTGAACCGTCAGATCGCCTGGAGACGCCATCCACGCTGTTTTGACCTCCATAG
AAGACACCGGGACCGATCCAGCCTCCGGACTCTAGCGTTTAAACTTAAGCTTGCTAGCGCCTCGGCTCCA
GCACCATGGCGCCCTCCAGGAAGTTCTTCGTTGGGGGAAACTGGAAGATGAACGGGCGGAAGCAGAGTCT
GGGGGAGCTCATCGGCACTCTGAACGCGGCCAAGGTGCCGGCCGACACCGGTAAGCCCTCGCCGAGGAGG
GGTCTGGCCGGGCCGGGGCCGGGGCCGGGGCAGGAGTGGCAGCGCCCTCTCCCGAGGCCCCGAGGCCCCG
AGGCCGGTATCCGCGCGGACCTGATGCAGGGCTGTGGGACGAGGGCCGCTGGGGTCCGGGCAGGGGCCTC
GCAGCCGCAGCCCCGTCGGTGCGTCGAGGGGGCAGGGCGGAGCACATGATGCCCCTTGGACTATGGGGCA
GGTAAGGACGTTTTCTTCCCTTCGGCAACCTGAACGACTCCCGCCTTCCACGGAAGGGACCGAGCCCGTG
CCAAACAGGCTGAGCGATTTGGGAGTGAGGAGCCATCCTACCGCTTTCCCCAACCTGGAAACAGCAAAGC
GCAAGGCCTCTGAGTCAGTTAGGTCTCTGCCACCCACGGGCAAAGGATGCTCTCCTCCATCCTCCTTCCT
CCCTCCACCGAAATCGGAGAGCCGCGGGCCTGATCCAAAGAGGCATCCCCTTCTCGTTCATTCCCCAGAG
GCCTCAATACAAACCCCAGGAGTTGGCCCCTCTCCTTTTGCTACAAATCCTTGCCTTGCAAAGGGGAGGT
GAGGATGGGCTATTTTAGAAGGGAAGCAGGGTTGCTCCCTGGAGAATGCTGAGTCTGTGAGGTGCCTATG
CCGAGAATAGGTCGAGGAAATTGGAGCCCCAGCTGTTAAAAGAGCAGAGGGCAGGGTGAGGGCCGTGGCC
TCTCAGGGGTATCTGGAAGGCTCTTCGAGTTGAGTGCAGACCCAGCCTGGGCTGGAAAATGGACAAAGGT
CATCTTGCTGGGGTGAAAAGGGGGAGAGCAGAACCAAGAAGAAGAGGGTGAGGGCTGGGGGGCTCCAGGG
CACTGGTTAGGAATTGTGGGGAATGAAGGCTTTCTTTAGTCTCATCCCCCTGTGGTACCATCTTGTCCTC
AGAGGTGGTTTGTGCTCCCCCTACTGCCTATATCGACTTCGCCCGGCAGAAGCTAGATCCCAAGATTGCT
GTGGCTGCGCAGAACTGCTACAAAGTGACTAATGGGGCTTTTACTGGGGAGATCAGGTGAGATCGAGGTG
GAGAGGGGTGTGTGGGACCCTTCCCTCACTTTCCTCGTTGAGGGGAAAGCCACAGGGTGGGCTCCCTGCT
GAACCTTGGCTTCATCTCTTCCTTTAGCCCTGGCATGATCAAAGACTGCGGAGCCACGTGGGTGGTCCTG
GGGCACTCAGAGAGAAGGCATGTCTTTGGGGAGTCAGATGAGGTTAGTAGCCAAGAGAGAAGATAAGGGA
TGTCTTTTTCCAAGAAGGATGTCTCACCAAGTCTGTTTCTCAACAGCTGATTGGGCAGAAAGTGGCCCAT
GCTCTGGCAGAGGGACTCGGAGTAATCGCCTGCATTGGGGAGAAGCTAGATGAAAGGGAAGCTGGCATCA
CTGAGAAGGTTGTTTTCGAGCAGACAAAGGTCATCGCAGGTATCTCTGGAGAAAGGGACCTTTGAGCCTA
TCCAGGGCCACAGAGACTCAGAGGGTAGGGTCAGGCCCTGGAGCCTGTCTTGGTCCCCATGCTGATCCAG
AAAAGGAAAAAGGGGAGGGGGAGTGACAATCTTTGCTTGGGGCCTATGACTTCTCCAGCCCCAAGGTAGA
TGCCACCTGGAAATCCCCCAATGTCCACTAGGGGGCAGTAGGCCACCGTTCTTCGTACTCCGGAGAACCT
GGCTGGAGAGCTCTTTCTTGTTCACCCTTCCCTCCATCTGTATCTCTGCCCTGCAGATAACGTGAAGGAC
TGGAGCAAGGTCGTCCTGGCCTATGAGCCTGTGTGGGCCATTGGTACTGGCAAGACTGCAACACCCCAAC
AGGTAACCGGGCCCAGGAGCCCTGCCCTCATCCCAGCCTGCCTCAATAGGTTTGGACAGACACAGCCCAC
ATGGGGCAACCCCTTATTTCAAAGACACAGAGACCTTGAACCCAGAGACAGTGACTTGTCCAAGGGCATC
CAGTCCAGGGCCTGGCTTGGATCAGAGCCCTGGTACTCTGACTCAGTCAGAAACCACACTAAGTGTCCAC
TGGTGCCAGTGATTTTTCCTCTTAGAGAGGCAGAAAAGGTCTTACTTAGGCCAGCTTCTTGTTCTAGGCC
CAGGAAGTACACGAGAAGCTCCGAGGATGGCTGAAGTCCAACGTCTCTGATGCGGTGGCTCAGAGCACCC
GTATCATTTATGGAGGTGAGTGGCTTTGGTTCCCGGCTGAGGTGGAGTGGGCTGAGGACTAGACTGAGCC
CTCGGACATGGAGGTGGGGATGGGGCAGACTCATCCCATTCTTGACCAAGCCCTTGTTCTGCTCCCTTCC
CAGGCTCTGTGACTGGGGCAACCTGCAAGGAGCTGGCCAGCCAGCCTGATGTGGATGGCTTCCTTGTGGG
TGGTGCTTCCCTCAAGCCCGAATTCGTGGACATCATCAATGCCAAACAATGAGCCCCATCCATCTTCCCT
ACCCTTCCTGCCAAGCCAGGGACTCGAGGTGAGCAAGGGCGAGGAGCTGTTCACCGGGGTGGTGCCCATC
CTGGTGGACTTGATAGTCAGGCCAGCCGGTTAGGCTGCCACCGAAGGTTGGTAGACGGTGCTGCCTGCGA
CCAACCCCAGGAGGACTGGGTTACCAAAGCTGATTCTCCACGGTTGGAAAGCCTCCCAGAACCGTCTCGG
AAGAGGAGTCCCTGCCAACAATGGAGATGAAGCCCGTGTCAGATCGCGAAAGCGCCACTTCGCCGAGGAG
TGCAATCTGTGAGGCCCCAGGAGGACTGGGTAAACAGTCGAGCACCCCACCAGTGCAGGCTGCCTATCAG
AAAGTGGTGGCTGGTGTGGCTAATGCCCTGGCCCACAAGTATCACTAAGCTCGCTTTCTTGCTGTCCAAT
TTGTCGAGCACCCCACCAGTGCAGGCTGCCTATCAGAAAGTGGTGGCTGGTGTGGCTAATGCCCTGGCCC
ACAAGTATCACTAAGCTCGCTTTCTTGCTGTCCAATTTGTCGAGCACCCCACCAGTGCAGGCTGCCTATC
AGAAAGTGGTGGCTGGTGTGGCTAATGCCCTGGCCCACAAGTATCACTAAGCTCGCTTTCTTGCTGTCCA
ATTTGTCGAGCACCCCACCAGTGCAGGCTGCCTATCAGAAAGTGGTGGCTGGTGTGGCTAATGCCCTGGC
CCACAAGTATCACTAAGCTCGCTTTCTTGCTGTCCAATTTGTCGACCCGGGCGGCCGCAGAGGGCCCGTT
TAAACCCGCTGATCAGCCTCGACTGTGCCTTCTAGTTGCCAGCCATCTGTTGTTTGCCCCTCCCCCGTGC
CTTCCTTGACCCTGGAAGGTGCCACTCCCACTGTCCTTTCCTAATAAAATGAGGAAATTGCATCGCATTG
TCTGAGTAGGTGTCATTCTATTCTGGGGGGTGGGGTGGGGCAGGACAGCAAGGGGGAGGATTGGGAAGAC
AATAGCAGGCATGCTGGGGATGCGGTGGGCTCTATGGCTTCTGAGGCGGAAAGAACCAGCTGGGGCTCTA
GGGGGTATCCCC
[124 nt withheld, positions 4423-4546]
C
[91 nt withheld, positions 4548-4638]
AGGGTGATGGTTCACGTACCTAGAAGTTCCTATTCCGAAGTTCCTATTCTCTAGAAAGTATAGGAACTTC
CTTGGCCAAAAAGCCTGAACTCACCGCGACGTCTGTCGAGAAGTTTCTGATCGAAAAGTTCGACAGCGTC
TCCGACCTGATGCAGCTCTCGGAGGGCGAAGAATCTCGTGCTTTCAGCTTCGATGTAGGAGGGCGTGGAT
ATGTCCTGCGGGTAAATAGCTGCGCCGATGGTTTCTACAAAGATCGTTATGTTTATCGGCACTTTGCATC
GGCCGCGCTCCCGATTCCGGAAGTGCTTGACATTGGGGAATTCAGCGAGAGCCTGACCTATTGCATCTCC
CGCCGTGCACAGGGTGTCACGTTGCAAGACCTGCCTGAAACCGAACTGCCCGCTGTTCTGCAGCCGGTCG
CGGAGGCCATGGATGCGATCGCTGCGGCCGATCTTAGCCAGACGAGCGGGTTCGGCCCATTCGGACCGCA
AGGAATCGGTCAATACACTACATGGCGTGATTTCATATGCGCGATTGCTGATCCCCATGTGTATCACTGG
CAAACTGTGATGGACGACACCGTCAGTGCGTCCGTCGCGCAGGCTCTCGATGAGCTGATGCTTTGGGCCG
AGGACTGCCCCGAAGTCCGGCACCTCGTGCACGCGGATTTCGGCTCCAACAATGTCCTGACGGACAATGG
CCGCATAACAGCGGTCATTGACTGGAGCGAGGCGATGTTCGGGGATTCCCAATACGAGGTCGCCAACATC
TTCTTCTGGAGGCCGTGGTTGGCTTGTATGGAGCAGCAGACGCGCTACTTCGAGCGGAGGCATCCGGAGC
TTGCAGGATCGCCGCGGCTCCGGGCGTATATGCTCCGCATTGGTCTTGACCAACTCTATCAGAGCTTGGT
TGACGGCAATTTCGATGATGCAGCTTGGGCGCAGGGTCGATGCGACGCAATCGTCCGATCCGGAGCCGGG
ACTGTCGGGCGTACACAAATCGCCCGCAGAAGCGCGGCCGTCTGGACCGATGGCTGTGTAGAAGTACTCG
CCGATAGTGGAAACCGACGCCCCAGCACTCGTCCGAGGGCAAAGGAATAGCACGTACTACGAGATTTCGA
TTCCACCGCCGCCTTCTATGAAAGGTTGGGCTTCGGAATCGTTTTCCGGGACGCCGGCTGGATGATCCTC
CAGCGCGGGGATCTCATGCTGGAGTTCTTCGCCCACCCCAACTTGTTTATTGCAGCTTATAATGGTTACA
AATAAAGCAATAGCATCACAAATTTCACAAATAAAGCATTTTTTTCACTGCATTCTAGTTGTGGTTTGTC
CAAACTCATCAATGTATCTTATCATGTCTGTATACCGTCGACCTCTAGCTAGAGCTTGGCGTAATCATGG
TCATAGCTGTTTCCTGTGTGAAATTGTTATCCGCTCACAATTCCACACAACATACGAGCCGGAAGCATAA
AGTGTAAAGCCTGGGGTGCCTAATGAGTGAGCTAACTCACATTAATTGCGTTGCGCTCACTGCCCGCTTT
CCAGTCGGGAAACCTGTCGTGCCAGCTGCATTAATGAATCGGCCAACGCGCGGGGAGAGGCGGTTTGCGT
ATTGGGCGCTCTTCCGCTTCCTCGCTCACTGACTCGCTGCGCTCGGTCGTTCGGCTGCGGCGAGCGGTAT
CAGCTCACTCAAAGGCGGTAATACGGTTATCCACAGAATCAGGGGATAACGCAGGAAAGAACATGTGAGC
AAAAGGCCAGCAAAAGGCCAGGAACCGTAAAAAGGCCGCGTTGCTGGCGTTTTTCCATAGGCTCCGCCCC
CCTGACGAGCATCACAAAAATCGACGCTCAAGTCAGAGGTGGCGAAACCCGACAGGACTATAAAGATACC
AGGCGTTTCCCCCTGGAAGCTCCCTCGTGCGCTCTCCTGTTCCGACCCTGCCGCTTACCGGATACCTGTC
CGCCTTTCTCCCTTCGGGAAGCGTGGCGCTTTCTCATAGCTCACGCTGTAGGTATCTCAGTTCGGTGTAG
GTCGTTCGCTCCAAGCTGGGCTGTGTGCACGAACCCCCCGTTCAGCCCGACCGCTGCGCCTTATCCGGTA
ACTATCGTCTTGAGTCCAACCCGGTAAGACACGACTTATCGCCACTGGCAGCAGCCACTGGTAACAGGAT
TAGCAGAGCGAGGTATGTAGGCGGTGCTACAGAGTTCTTGAAGTGGTGGCCTAACTACGGCTACACTAGA
AGAACAGTATTTGGTATCTGCGCTCTGCTGAAGCCAGTTACCTTCGGAAAAAGAGTTGGTAGCTCTTGAT
CCGGCAAACAAACCACCGCTGGTAGCGGTGGTTTTTTTGTTTGCAAGCAGCAGATTACGCGCAGAAAAAA
AGGATCTCAAGAAGATCCTTTGATCTTTTCTACGGGGTCTGACGCTCAGTGGAACGAAAACTCACGTTAA
GGGATTTTGGTCATGAGATTATCAAAAAGGATCTTCACCTAGATCCTTTTAAATTAAAAATGAAGTTTTA
AATCAATCTAAAGTATATATGAGTAAACTTGGTCTGACAGTTACCAATGCTTAATCAGTGAGGCACCTAT
CTCAGCGATCTGTCTATTTCGTTCATCCATAGTTGCCTGACTCCCCGTCGTGTAGATAACTACGATACGG
GAGGGCTTACCATCTGGCCCCAGTGCTGCAATGATACCGCGAGACCCACGCTCACCGGCTCCAGATTTAT
CAGCAATAAACCAGCCAGCCGGAAGGGCCGAGCGCAGAAGTGGTCCTGCAACTTTATCCGCCTCCATCCA
GTCTATTAATTGTTGCCGGGAAGCTAGAGTAAGTAGTTCGCCAGTTAATAGTTTGCGCAACGTTGTTGCC
ATTGCTACAGGCATCGTGGTGTCACGCTCGTCGTTTGGTATGGCTTCATTCAGCTCCGGTTCCCAACGAT
CAAGGCGAGTTACATGATCCCCCATGTTGTGCAAAAAAGCGGTTAGCTCCTTCGGTCCTCCGATCGTTGT
CAGAAGTAAGTTGGCCGCAGTGTTATCACTCATGGTTATGGCAGCACTGCATAATTCTCTTACTGTCATG
CCATCCGTAAGATGCTTTTCTGTGACTGGTGAGTACTCAACCAAGTCATTCTGAGAATAGTGTATGCGGC
GACCGAGTTGCTCTTGCCCGGCGTCAATACGGGATAATACCGCGCCACATAGCAGAACTTTAAAAGTGCT
CATCATTGGAAAACGTTCTTCGGGGCGAAAACTCTCAAGGATCTTACCGCTGTTGAGATCCAGTTCGATG
TAACCCACTCGTGCACCCAACTGATCTTCAGCATCTTTTACTTTCACCAGCGTTTCTGGGTGAGCAAAAA
CAGGAAGGCAAAATGCCGCAAAAAAGGGAATAAGGGCGACACGGAAATGTTGAATACTCATACTCTTCCT
TTTTCAATATTATTGAAGCATTTATCAGGGTTATTGTCTCATGAGCGGATACATATTTGAATGTATTTAG
AAAAATAAACAAATAGGGGTTCCGCGCACATTTCCCCGAAAAGTGCCACCTGACGTCGACGGATCGGGAG
ATCTCCCGATCCCCTATGGTGCACTCTCAGTACAATCTGCTCTGATGCCGCATAGTTAAGCCAGTATCTG
CTCCCTGCTTGTGTGTTGGAGGTCGCTGAGTAGTGCGCGAGCAAAATTTAAGCTACAACAAGGCAAGGCT
TGACCGACAATTGCATGAAGAATCTGCTTAGGGTTAGGCGTTTTGCGCTGCTTCGCGATGTACGGGCCAG
ATATACGC
